Addgene plasmid #228681: pMY.002
Purpose: pCCW12 Promoter for yeast expression with Nterminal tag
Depositing lab: Chen Davidovich. Depositing organization: Monash University. Publication: Modular cloning of multigene vectors for the baculovirus system and yeast. Lai Z, Flanigan SF, Boudes M, Davidovich C. J Mol Biol. 2025 Jan 13:168943. doi: 10.1016/j.jmb.2025.168943. PubMed 39814169.
Backbone
  Vector backbone: pYTK001
  Vector type: Yeast Expression
Growth in bacteria
  Bacterial resistance: Chloramphenicol, 25 μg/mL
  Growth temperature: 37°C
  Growth strain: DH5alpha
  Copy number: High Copy
Gene/Insert
  Gene/Insert name: pCCW12
  Species: S. cerevisiae (budding yeast)
  Mutation: WT
  Cloning method: Restriction Enzyme; 5′ cloning site Unknown (unknown if destroyed)
Terms and licenses: Academic/Nonprofit Terms; Industry Terms: Not Available to Industry
How to cite: pMY.002 was a gift from Chen Davidovich (Addgene plasmid # 228681 ; http://n2t.net/addgene:228681 ; RRID:Addgene_228681)
