[The description below was written by a language model from this plasmid's Addgene catalogue record and pLannotate feature annotations shown in this document.]
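Description:
pMY.002 is a small (about 2.4 kb) part plasmid built on pYTK001, the entry vector of a yeast modular cloning toolkit. It carries the wild-type Saccharomyces cerevisiae CCW12 promoter as a reusable building block. Although it is catalogued as a yeast expression vector, the annotated features are entirely bacterial: a high-copy ColE1/pUC-type origin of replication, and a chloramphenicol acetyltransferase (cat) gene with its own promoter, followed by a lambda t0 terminator. No yeast origin, centromere or auxotrophic marker is annotated, which suggests the plasmid is a storage and donor vector maintained in E. coli under chloramphenicol selection, not one that replicates in yeast itself.

The insert, pCCW12, is generally known as a strong constitutive yeast promoter. The stated purpose is to drive yeast expression in a format compatible with an N-terminal tag, which suggests the part is meant to be joined to a separate tag module placed ahead of the coding sequence. The record does not describe the junction sequences or overhangs, and the cloning sites are listed as unknown. The only annotation within the insert region is a roughly 330 bp hit to YL111_YEAST, a predicted S. cerevisiae open reading frame. This probably reflects a hypothetical ORF overlapping the genomic region near CCW12, not an intended coding payload; the promoter itself is not annotated as a feature. No gene of interest, tag, terminator for yeast or reporter is present.

The associated work concerns modular assembly of multigene vectors for baculovirus and yeast systems, so pMY.002 is presumably combined with tag, coding sequence, terminator and backbone parts to build yeast expression cassettes for recombinant proteins.
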