Features (pLannotate 1.2.2; 5 found; start..end, strand, type, name):
     28..357     +  CDS            YL111_YEAST: Protein predicted: Swiss-Prot protein existence level 4. From Saccharomyces cerevisiae (strain ATCC 204508 / S288c) (Baker's yeast).
    549..1137    -  rep_origin     ori: high-copy-number ColE1/pMB1/pBR322/pUC origin of replication
   1221..1318    +  promoter       cat promoter: promoter of the E. coli cat gene encoding chloramphenicol acetyltransferase
   1319..1975    +  CDS            cat: CAT_ECOLX - Experimental evidence at protein level: Swiss-Prot protein existence level 1. This enzyme is an effector of chloramphenicol resistance in bacteria. From Escherichia coli. This protein is used as a marker in many commonly used cloning vectors, such as pACYC184.
   2049..2083    +  terminator     lambda t0 terminator: minimal transcription terminator from phage lambda (Scholtissek and Grosse, 1987)
>Addgene plasmid #228681 | pMY.002 | addgene full sequence | sequence record 456173 | Addgene NGS Result
CAAAGATAGCGGCGTAGGTGGCCGCGAAATGGGAAATTCCAAAACAAACGGTTTTTTTACTCCTGAGAAA
TACTTGTACGGGATAATCCAGGGCCTACCACCCACGCTTCGAGGATTGGCTTTTATTTTTTTTTTTTGGT
GGCGTTTTATTTCTTTCCCGCTTTCTGGGACTTGTGCGGAGTTTTGAGAGGGGCGCGCGGCAAAGGATTC
CCAAAACGGAAATCAGACGCCAATAGCCAGCACTCAAAGCAGTTCTGGACCCATTCCGATTTTCCCATTT
GGTTCTTGCGCGTGCTGATTCCGACACGCGCGTCTATAAATAGCATGAAGTATCCGCACACCGCAGCGTT
AGTGAGGTGAGGGTGGCAGCAAGCTAATTCCCGCATCTGGAATCTGAACTGCCCCTTTTGGACTAACCGT
GTGGTTCATGGGTGCGTTTGAGACCGACTACGGTTATCCACAGAATCAGGGGATAACGCAGGAAAGAACA
TGTGAGCAAAAGGCCAGCAAAAGGCCAGGAACCGTAAAAAGGCCGCGTTGCTGGCGTTTTTCCATAGGCT
CCGCCCCCCTGACGAGCATCACAAAAATCGACGCTCAAGTCAGAGGTGGCGAAACCCGACAGGACTATAA
AGATACCAGGCGTTTCCCCCTGGAAGCTCCCTCGTGCGCTCTCCTGTTCCGACCCTGCCGCTTACCGGAT
ACCTGTCCGCCTTTCTCCCTTCGGGAAGCGTGGCGCTTTCTCATAGCTCACGCTGTAGGTATCTCAGTTC
GGTGTAGGTCGTTCGCTCCAAGCTGGGCTGTGTGCACGAACCCCCCGTTCAGCCCGACCGCTGCGCCTTA
TCCGGTAACTATCGTCTTGAGTCCAACCCGGTAAGACACGACTTATCGCCACTGGCAGCAGCCACTGGTA
ACAGGATTAGCAGAGCGAGGTATGTAGGCGGTGCTACAGAGTTCTTGAAGTGGTGGCCTAACTACGGCTA
CACTAGAAGAACAGTATTTGGTATCTGCGCTCTGCTGAAGCCAGTTACCTTCGGAAAAAGAGTTGGTAGC
TCTTGATCCGGCAAACAAACCACCGCTGGTAGCGGTGGTTTTTTTGTTTGCAAGCAGCAGATTACGCGCA
GAAAAAAAGGATCTCAAGAAGATCCTTTGATCTTTTCTACGGGGTCTGACGCTCAGTGGAACGAAAACTC
ACGTTAAGGGATTTTGGTCATGATTGATCGGGCACGTAAGAGGTTCCAACTTTCACCATAATGAAATAAG
ATCACTACCGGGCGTATTTTTTGAGTTATCGAGATTTTCAGGAGCTAAGGAAGCTAAAATGGAGAAAAAA
ATCACTGGATATACCACCGTTGATATATCCCAATGGCATCGTAAAGAACATTTTGAGGCATTTCAGTCAG
TTGCTCAATGTACCTATAACCAGACCGTTCAGCTGGATATTACGGCCTTTTTAAAGACCGTAAAGAAAAA
TAAGCACAAGTTTTATCCGGCCTTTATTCACATTCTTGCCCGCCTGATGAATGCTCATCCGGAATTTCGT
ATGGCAATGAAAGACGGTGAGCTGGTGATATGGGATAGTGTTCACCCTTGTTACACCGTTTTCCATGAGC
AAACTGAAACGTTTTCATCGCTCTGGAGTGAATACCACGACGATTTCCGGCAGTTTCTACACATATATTC
GCAAGATGTGGCGTGTTACGGTGAAAACCTGGCCTATTTCCCTAAAGGGTTTATTGAGAATATGTTTTTC
GTTTCAGCCAATCCCTGGGTGAGTTTCACCAGTTTTGATTTAAACGTGGCCAATATGGACAACTTCTTCG
CCCCCGTTTTCACCATGGGCAAATATTATACGCAAGGCGACAAGGTGCTGATGCCGCTGGCGATTCAGGT
TCATCATGCCGTTTGTGATGGCTTCCATGTCGGCAGAATGCTTAATGAATTACAACAGTACTGCGATGAG
TGGCAGGGCGGGGCGTAATTTGATATCGAGCTCGCTTGGACTCCTGTTGATAGATCCAGTAATGACCTCA
GAACTCCATCTGGATTTGTTCAGAACGCTCGGTTGCCGCCGGGCGTTTTTTATTGGTCTGGTCTCATCTT
GATTATTGATATAGTGTTTAAGCGAATGACAGAAGATTAATTTCTTGGTATGTTAGGAAAGAATAAAGGA
GAATAAGAATAATTAGAACAATGTAGGATGGAAAGAAAGATTATCAAGCATGCCGACTTTATATACTTGA
ACGGAGGCAAAGGATGCAAAATTTTCTCACATTTCTTTCTGCCGTTATGTTGGAAGTAAGACTCCCATTA
TCGCAATACTGCAACACGAATATGCAAAATTTGCTGAGTTATCGCAGATAGTTGTTG
